>Addgene plasmid #212181 | pLSU1/t35s[TMV]:NLuc:NosT | addgene full sequence | sequence record 422345 | Addgene NGS Result
TACCAGCGGTGGTTTGTTTGCCGGATCAAGAGCTACCAACTCTTTTTCCGAAGGTAACTGGCTTCAGCAG
AGCGCAGATACCAAATACTGTTCTTCTAGTGTAGCCGTAGTTAGGCCACCACTTCAAGAACTCTGTAGCA
CCGCCTACATACCTCGCTCTGCTAATCCTGTTACCAGTGGCTGCTGCCAGTGGCGATAAGTCGTGTCTTA
CCGGGTTGGACTCAAGACGATAGTTACCGGATAAGGCGCAGCGGTCGGGCTGAACGGGGGGTTCGTGCAC
ACAGCCCAGCTTGGAGCGAACGACCTACACCGAACTGAGATACCTACAGCGTGAGCTATGAGAAAGCGCC
ACGCTTCCCGAAGGGAGAAAGGCGGACAGGTATCCGGTAAGCGGCAGGGTCGGAACAGGAGAGCGCACGA
GGGAGCTTCCAGGGGGAAACGCCTGGTATCTTTATAGTCCTGTCGGGTTTCGCCACCTCTGACTTGAGCG
TCGATTTTTGTGATGCTCGTCAGGGGGGCGGAGCCTATGGAAAAACGCCAGCAACGCGGCCTTTTTACGG
TTCCTGGCCTTTTGCTGGCCTTTTGCTCACATGTTCTTTCCTGCGTTATCCCCTGATTCTGTGGATAACC
GTATTACCGCCTTTGAGTGATCTCTGAAGAAACCGAGCGCCGCCGTCTAAAAAGGTGATGTGTATTTGAG
TAAAACAGCTTGCGTCATGCGGTCGCTGCGTATATGATGCGATGAGTAAATAAACAAATACGCAAGGGGA
ACGCATGAAGGTTATCGCTGTACTTAACCAGAAAGGCGGGTCAGGCAAGACGACCATCGCAACCCATCTA
GCCCGCGCCCTGCAACTCGCCGGGGCCGATGTTCTGTTAGTCGATTCCGATCCCCAGGGCAGTGCCCGCG
ATTGGGCGGCCGTGCGGGAAGATCAACCGCTAACCGTTGTCGGCATCGACCGCCCGACGATTGACCGCGA
CGTGAAGGCCATCGGCCGGCGCGACTTCGTAGTGATCGACGGAGCGCCCCAGGCGGCGGACTTGGCTGTG
TCCGCGATCAAGGCAGCCGACTTCGTGCTGATTCCGGTGCAGCCAAGCCCTTACGACATATGGGCCACCG
CCGACCTGGTGGAGCTGGTTAAGCAGCGCATTGAGGTCACGGATGGAAGGCTACAAGCGGCCTTTGTCGT
GTCGCGGGCGATCAAAGGCACGCGCATCGGCGGTGAGGTTGCCGAGGCGCTGGCCGGGTACGAGCTGCCC
ATTCTTGAGTCCCGTATCACGCAGCGCGTGAGCTACCCAGGCACTGCCGCCGCCGGCACAACCGTTCTTG
AATCAGAACCCGAGGGCGACGCTGCCCGCGAGGTCCAGGCGCTGGCCGCTGAAATTAAATCAAAACTCAT
TTGAGTTAATGAGGTAAAGAGAAAATGAGCAAAAGCACAAACACGCTAAGTGCCGGCCGTCCGAGCGCAC
GCAGCAGCAAGGCTGCAACGTTGGCCAGCCTGGCAGACACGCCAGCCATGAAGCGGGTCAACTTTCAGTT
GCCGGCGGAGGATCACACCAAGCTGAAGATGTACGCGGTACGCCAAGGCAAGACCATTACCGAGCTGCTA
TCTGAATACATCGCGCAGCTACCAGAGTAAATGAGCAAATGAATAAATGAGTAGATGAATTTTAGCGGCT
AAAGGAGGCGGCATGGAAAATCAAGAACAACCAGGCACCGACGCCGTGGAATGCCCCATGTGTGGAGGAA
CGGGCGGTTGGCCAGGCGTAAGCGGCTGGGTTGTCTGCCGGCCCTGCAATGGCACTGGAACCCCCAAGCC
CGAGGAATCGGCGTGAGCGGTCGCAAACCATCCGGCCCGGTACAAATCGGCGCGGCGCTGGGTGATGACC
TGGTGGAGAAGTTGAAGGCCGCGCAGGCCGCCCAGCGGCAACGCATCGAGGCAGAAGCACGCCCCGGTGA
ATCGTGGCAAGCGGCCGCTGATCGAATCCGCAAAGAATCCCGGCAACCGCCGGCAGCCGGTGCGCCGTCG
ATTAGGAAGCCGCCCAAGGGCGACGAGCAACCAGATTTTTTCGTTCCGATGCTCTATGACGTGGGCACCC
GCGATAGTCGCAGCATCATGGACGTGGCCGTTTTCCGTCTGTCGAAGCGTGACCGACGAGCTGGCGAGGT
GATCCGCTACGAGCTTCCAGACGGGCACGTAGAGGTTTCCGCAGGGCCGGCCGGCATGGCCAGTGTGTGG
GATTACGACCTGGTACTGATGGCGGTTTCCCATCTAACCGAATCCATGAACCGATACCGGGAAGGGAAGG
GAGACAAGCCCGGCCGCGTGTTCCGTCCACACGTTGCGGACGTACTCAAGTTCTGCCGGCGAGCCGATGG
CGGAAAGCAGAAAGACGACCTGGTAGAAACCTGCATTCGGTTAAACACCACGCACGTTGCCATGCAGCGT
ACGAAGAAGGCCAAGAACGGCCGCCTGGTGACGGTATCCGAGGGTGAAGCCTTGATTAGCCGCTACAAGA
TCGTAAAGAGCGAAACCGGGCGGCCGGAGTACATCGAGATCGAGCTAGTTGATTGGATGTACCGCGAGAT
CACAGAAGGCAAGAACCCGGACGTGCTGACGGTTCACCCCGATTACTTTTTGATCGATCCCGGCATCGGC
CGTTTTCTCTACCGCCTGGCACGCCGCGCCGCAGGCAAGGCAGAAGCCAGATGGTTGTTCAAGACGATCT
ACGAACGCAGTGGCAGCGCCGGAGAGTTCAAGAAGTTCTGTTTCACCGTGCGCAAGCTGATCGGGTCAAA
TGACCTGCCGGAGTACGATTTGAAGGAGGAGGCGGGGCAGGCTGGCCCGATCCTAGTCATGCGCTACCGC
AACCTGATCGAGGGCGAAGCATCCGCCGGTTCCTAATGTACGGAGCAGATGCTAGGGCAAATTGCCCTAG
CAGGGGAAAAAGGTCGAAAAGATCTCTTTCCTGTGGATAGCACGTACATTGGGAACCCAAAGCCGTACAT
TGGGAACCGGAACCCGTACATTGGGAACCCAAAGCCGTACATTGGGAACCGGTCACACATGTAAGTGACT
GATATAAAAGAGAAAAAAGGCGATTTTTCCGCCTAAAACTCTTTAAAACTTATTAAAACTCTTAAAACCC
GCCTGGCCTGTGCATAACTGTCTGGCCAGCGCACAGCCGAAGAGCTGCAAAAAGCGCCTACCCTTCGGTC
GCTGCGCTCCCTACGCCCCGCCGCTTCGCGTCGGCCTATCGCGGCCGCTGGCCGCTCAAAAATGGCTGGC
CTACGGCCAGGCAATCTGCTAGCGCGCGGACAAGCTAGGATTGGCAGGATATATTCAGTTGTAAATGATA
TCGCATGCGGAAACCTCCTCGGATTCCATTGCCCAGCTATCTGTCACTTTATTGAGAAGATAGTGGAAAA
GGAAGGTGGCTCCTACAAATGCCATCATTGCGATAAAGGAAAGGCCATCGTTGAAGATGCCTCTGCCGAC
AGTGGTCCCAAAGATGGACCCCCACCCACGAGGAGCATCGTGGAAAAAGAAGACGTTCCAACCACGTCTT
CAAAGCAAGTGGATTGATGTGATATCTCCACTGACGTAAGGGATGACGCACAATCCCACTATCCTTCGCA
AGACCCTTCCTCTATATAAGGAAGTTCATTTCATTTGGAGAGGACACGCTCGAGTATAAGAGCTCATTTT
TACAACAATTACCAACAACAACAAACAACAAACAACATTACAATTACATTTACAATTATCGATACACGCG
TATGGTGTTTACTCTTGAAGATTTCGTGGGAGACTGGCGTCAAACAGCAGGCTATAACTTAGACCAGGTC
CTAGAACAGGGAGGCGTTTCCAGTCTGTTTCAGAATCTTGGAGTTAGTGTTACACCTATCCAAAGAATAG
TTCTCAGCGGTGAAAATGGCCTCAAAATAGACATCCATGTGATCATCCCATACGAGGGCTTGTCCGGCGA
TCAAATGGGCCAGATAGAGAAAATATTCAAAGTAGTGTACCCAGTAGATGACCACCACTTTAAGGTAATA
CTTCACTACGGGACCTTAGTTATAGACGGGGTAACCCCTAATATGATCGACTACTTCGGCCGTCCCTACG
AGGGCATTGCTGTCTTCGATGGGAAGAAGATAACAGTTACCGGCACTTTGTGGAACGGTAACAAAATCAT
CGACGAGCGACTGATCAACCCAGATGGTAGCCTTCTGTTCAGGGTTACCATTAACGGGGTTACAGGGTGG
CGTCTGTGCGAGCGTATATTAGCTTAAGTATACCTGCAGGATCGTTCAAACATTTGGCAATAAAGTTTCT
TAAGATTGAATCCTGTTGCCGGTCTTGCGATGATTATCATATAATTTCTGTTGAATTACGTTAAGCATGT
AATAATTAACATGTAATGCATGACGTTATTTATGAGATGGGTTTTTATGATTAGAGTCCCGCAATTATAC
ATTTAATACGCGATAGAAAACAAAATATAGCGCGCAAACTAGGATAAATTATCGCGCGCGGTGTCATCTA
TGTTACTAGATCGGGGAGCTCTGGCAGGATATATGCGGTTGTAATTCATTTTTATTGTCTAAATTTCTGT
ATTTGTTTGTTTGCAATTAGATCCACGTTGTGTCTCAAAATCTCTGATGTTACATTGCACAAGATAAAAA
TATATCATCATGAACAATAAAACTGTCTGCTTACATAAACAGTAATACAAGGGGTGTTATGAGCCATATT
CAACGGGAAACGTCTTGTTCGAGGCCGCGATTAAATTCCAACATGGATGCTGATTTATATGGGTATAAAT
GGGCTCGCGATAATGTCGGGCAATCAGGTGCGACAATCTACCGATTGTATGGGAAGCCCGATGCGCCAGA
GTTGTTTCTGAAACATGGCAAAGGTAGCGTTGCCAATGATGTTACAGATGAGATGGTCAGACTAAACTGG
CTGACGGAATTTATGCCTCTTCCGACCATCAAGCATTTTATCCGTACTCCTGATGATGCATGGTTACTCA
CCACTGCGATCCCAGGGAAAACAGCATTCCAGGTATTAGAAGAATATCCTGATTCAGGTGAAAATATTGT
TGATGCGCTGGCAGTGTTCCTGCGCCGGTTGCATTCGATTCCTGTTTGTAATTGTCCTTTTAACAGCGAT
CGCGTATTTCGTCTCGCTCAGGCGCAATCACGAATGAATAACGGTTTGGTTGATGCGAGTGATTTTGATG
ACGAGCGTAATGGCTGGCCTGTTGAACAAGTCTGGAAAGAAATGCATAAACTTTTGCCATTCTCACCGGA
TTCAGTCGTCACTCATGGTGATTTCTCACTTGATAACCTTATTTTTGACGAGGGGAAATTAATAGGTTGT
ATTGATGTTGGACGAGTCGGAATCGCAGACCGATACCAGGATCTTGCCATCCTATGGAACTGCCTCGGTG
AGTTTTCTCCTTCATTACAGAAACGGCTTTTTCAAAAATATGGTATTGATAATCCTGATATGAATAAATT
GCAGTTTCATTTGATGCTCGATGAGTTTTTCTAATCAGAATTGGTTAATTGGTTGTAACACTGGCAGAGC
ATTACGCTGACTTGACGGGACGGCGGCTTTGTTGAATCAATTGATCTTCTTGAAATCCTTTTTTTCTGCG
CGTAATCTGCTGCTTGCAAACAAAAAAACCACCGC
Features (pLannotate 1.2.2; 11 found; start..end, strand, type, name):
    775..1404    +  CDS            pVS1 StaA: stability protein from the Pseudomonas plasmid pVS1 (Heeb et al., 2000)
   1833..2906    +  CDS            pVS1 RepA: replication protein from the Pseudomonas plasmid pVS1 (Heeb et al., 2000)
   2972..3166    +  rep_origin     pVS1 oriV: origin of replication for the Pseudomonas plasmid pVS1 (Heeb et al., 2000)
   3333..3356    +  misc_feature   LB T-DNA repeat: left border repeat from octopine Ach5 T-DNA
   3369..3639    +  promoter       35SPPDK promoter (fragment): hybrid promoter consisting of the cauliflower mosaic virus 35S enhancer fused to the maize C4PPDK basal promoter (Yoo et al., 2007)
   3638..3684    +  promoter       minimal CaMV 35S promoter: minimal 35S promoter from cauliflower mosaic virus
   3715..3768    +  misc_feature   TMV Ω: translational enhancer from the tobacco mosaic virus 5'-leader sequence (Gallie et al., 1988)
   3782..4294    +  CDS            LUCI_OPLGR (fragment): Experimental evidence at protein level: Swiss-Prot protein existence level 1. Catalytic subunit of oplophorus-luciferin 2-monooxygenase. Oxidoreductase that converts coelenterazine (the oplophorus luciferin) to coelenteramide under emission of blue light with a maximum at 454 nm. Is also active with bisdeoxycoelenterazine. From Oplophorus gracilirostris (Luminous shrimp).
   4310..4562    +  terminator     NOS terminator: nopaline synthase terminator and poly(A) signal
   4749..5564    +  CDS            KanR: aminoglycoside phosphotransferase; aph(3')-Ia; confers resistance to kanamycin in bacteria or G418 (Geneticin®) in eukaryotes
   5650..533     +  rep_origin     ori (across the origin): high-copy-number ColE1/pMB1/pBR322/pUC origin of replication
