[The description below was written by a language model from this plasmid's Addgene catalogue record and pLannotate feature annotations shown in this document.]
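Description:
pLSU1/t35s[TMV]:NLuc:NosT is a compact (about 5.7 kb) plant-expression binary vector built on the pLSU1 backbone, intended for Agrobacterium-mediated delivery of a luciferase reporter into plant cells. It is maintained in E. coli through a high-copy ColE1/pUC-type origin and in Agrobacterium through the pVS1 replicon, represented here by the oriV origin, the RepA replication protein and the StaA stability protein. Bacterial selection is by kanamycin through an aph(3')-Ia KanR gene.

The payload is a single expression cassette placed just inside the annotated octopine-type left border repeat. A truncated CaMV 35S promoter drives transcription; the annotation software splits it into a 35S enhancer fragment (matched to the 35S portion of the hybrid 35SPPDK promoter) and the minimal 35S core. This is followed by a viral 5' leader that acts as a translational enhancer. The catalogue purpose calls it a Tomato Mosaic Virus UTR, whereas the feature table matches it to the tobacco mosaic virus Ω leader. The coding sequence is NanoLuc, the small engineered luciferase derived from the catalytic subunit of Oplophorus gracilirostris luciferase, here synthetic and codon optimized for tomato. The cassette ends with the nopaline synthase terminator and polyadenylation signal.

No right border repeat and no plant selectable marker appear in the feature table, so the record does not show how the other end of the T-DNA is defined or how stable transformants would be selected. As recorded, the construct serves to express a sensitive bioluminescent reporter in plant tissue, for example to gauge T-DNA delivery and expression strength from this promoter and leader combination.
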