Addgene plasmid #212181: pLSU1/t35s[TMV]:NLuc:NosT
Purpose: This binary vector expresses NanoLuciferase (Nluc) with the truncated 35sCAMV promoter and Tomato Mosaic Virus UTR
Depositing lab: Wayne Curtis. Depositing organization: Pennsylvania State University.
Backbone
  Vector backbone: pLSU1
  Vector type: Plant Expression
Growth in bacteria
  Bacterial resistance: Kanamycin, 50 μg/mL
  Growth temperature: 37°C
  Growth strain: DH5alpha
  Copy number: High Copy
Gene/Insert
  Gene/Insert name: NanoLuc luciferase
  Species: Synthetic
  Insert size (bp): 516
  Mutation: codon optimized for tomato
  Promoter: truncated 35sCaMV
  Cloning method: Restriction Enzyme; 5′ cloning site Unknown (unknown if destroyed)
Terms and licenses: Academic/Nonprofit Terms; Industry Terms: Not Available to Industry
How to cite: pLSU1/t35s[TMV]:NLuc:NosT was a gift from Wayne Curtis (Addgene plasmid # 212181 ; http://n2t.net/addgene:212181 ; RRID:Addgene_212181)
